Addgene plasmid #239742: pKG3831_pGEEC579_pShip-UbC(no_intron)-mRuby2-bGH
Purpose: Plasmid expressing mRuby from a UbC promoter lacking an intron, used for modRNA production
Depositing lab: Kate Galloway. Depositing organization: Massachusetts Institute of Technology. Publication: High-resolution profiling reveals coupled transcriptional and translational regulation of transgenes. Peterman EL, Ploessl DS, Love KS, Sanabria V, Daniels RF, Johnstone CP, Godavarti DR, Kabaria SR, Oakes CG, Pai AA, Galloway KE. Nucleic Acids Research, Volume 53, Issue 11, 24 June 2025, gkaf528 10.1093/nar/gkaf528 PubMed 39651241.
Backbone
  Vector backbone: pShip
  Vector type: Synthetic Biology
Growth in bacteria
  Bacterial resistance: Kanamycin, 50 μg/mL
  Growth temperature: 30°C
  Growth strain: NEB Stable
  Copy number: High Copy
Gene/Insert
  Gene/Insert name: mRuby2
  Species: Entacmaea quadricolor
  Cloning method: Golden Gate
Terms and licenses: Academic/Nonprofit Terms; Industry Terms: Not Available to Industry
Depositor comments: Please visit https://doi.org/10.1101/2024.11.26.625483 for bioRxiv preprint.
How to cite: pKG3831_pGEEC579_pShip-UbC(no_intron)-mRuby2-bGH was a gift from Kate Galloway (Addgene plasmid # 239742 ; http://n2t.net/addgene:239742 ; RRID:Addgene_239742)
