[The description below was written by a language model from this plasmid's Addgene catalogue record and pLannotate feature annotations shown in this document.]
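Description:
pKG3831_pGEEC579_pShip-UbC(no_intron)-mRuby2-bGH is a compact (about 3.4 kb) synthetic-biology plasmid built by Golden Gate assembly in the pShip backbone. It is propagated in E. coli from a high-copy ColE1/pUC-type origin and selected with kanamycin through an aph(3')-Ia aminoglycoside phosphotransferase gene. Two bacterial transcription terminators from the rrnB operon (T1 and T2) sit in the backbone between the origin and the start of the expression cassette, where they probably insulate the insert from read-through transcription originating in the plasmid backbone.

The payload is a single mammalian-style transcription unit. A roughly 400 bp human ubiquitin C (UbC) promoter fragment, which by the construct's name and stated purpose lacks the intron normally carried in the UbC 5' region, drives the coding sequence for mRuby2, a constitutively fluorescent red protein derived from the sea anemone Entacmaea quadricolor. The cassette ends with the bovine growth hormone polyadenylation signal. No tags, additional reporters, recombinase sites or viral elements are annotated.

The record states the plasmid expresses mRuby from the intron-less UbC promoter and is used for production of modified RNA (modRNA). The feature table shows no phage promoter such as T7 for in vitro transcription, so the record does not make clear how the template is transcribed; one possibility is that such a promoter is added during template preparation, for example by PCR. The associated publication concerns coupled transcriptional and translational regulation of transgenes, which fits use of this construct as a defined reporter.
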