Features (pLannotate 1.2.2; 7 found; start..end, strand, type, name):
     59..456     +  promoter       UbC promoter: human ubiquitin C promoter
    469..1179    +  CDS            mRuby2: mRuby2 is a basic (constitutively fluorescent) red fluorescent protein published in 2012, derived from Entacmaea quadricolor. It has moderate acid sensitivity.
   1194..1418    +  polyA_signal   bGH poly(A) signal: bovine growth hormone polyadenylation signal
   1540..2349    +  CDS            KanR: aminoglycoside phosphotransferase; aph(3')-Ia; confers resistance to kanamycin in bacteria or G418 (Geneticin®) in eukaryotes
   2439..3027    +  rep_origin     ori: high-copy-number ColE1/pMB1/pBR322/pUC origin of replication
   3195..3238    -  terminator     rrnB T1 terminator: Escherichia coli rrnB; transcription terminator T1 from the E. coli rrnB gene
   3370..3397    +  terminator     rrnB T2 terminator: transcription terminator T2 from the E. coli rrnB gene
>Addgene plasmid #239742 | pKG3831_pGEEC579_pShip-UbC(no_intron)-mRuby2-bGH | addgene full sequence | sequence record 475956 | Addgene NGS Result
ACAAACTCTTCCTGTTAGTTAGTTACTTAAGCTCGGGCCCACCTGCAGTCTACTTACTGGCCTCCGCGCC
GGGTTTTGGCGCCTCCCGCGGGCGCCCCCCTCCTCACGGCGAGCGCTGCCACGTCAGACGAAGGGCGCAG
CGAGCGTCCTGATCCTTCCGCCCGGACGCTCAGGACAGCGGCCCGCTGCTCATAAGACTCGGCCTTAGAA
CCCCAGTATCAGCAGAAGGACATTTTAGGACGGGACTTGGGTGACTCTAGGGCACTGGTTTTCTTTCCAG
AGAGCGGAACAGGCGAGGAAAAGTAGTCCCTTCTCGGCGATTCTGCGGAGGGATCTCCGTGGGGCGGTGA
ACGCCGATGATTATATAAGGACGCGCCGGGTGTGGCACAGCTAGTTCCGTCGCAGCCGGGATTTGGGTCG
CGGTTCTTGTTTGTGGATCGCTGTGATCGTCACTTGACAATGGCCACCATGGTGTCTAAGGGCGAAGAGC
TGATCAAGGAAAATATGCGTATGAAGGTGGTCATGGAAGGTTCGGTCAACGGCCACCAATTCAAATGCAC
AGGTGAAGGAGAAGGCAATCCGTACATGGGAACTCAAACCATGAGGATCAAAGTCATCGAGGGAGGACCC
CTGCCATTTGCCTTTGACATTCTTGCCACGTCGTTCATGTATGGCAGCCGTACTTTTATCAAGTACCCGA
AAGGCATTCCTGATTTCTTTAAACAGTCCTTTCCTGAGGGTTTTACTTGGGAAAGAGTTACGAGATACGA
AGATGGTGGAGTCGTCACCGTCATGCAGGACACCAGCCTTGAGGATGGCTGTCTCGTTTACCACGTCCAA
GTCAGAGGGGTAAACTTTCCCTCCAATGGTCCCGTGATGCAGAAGAAGACCAAGGGTTGGGAGCCTAATA
CAGAGATGATGTATCCAGCAGATGGTGGTCTGAGGGGATACACTCATATGGCACTGAAAGTTGATGGTGG
TGGCCATCTGTCTTGCTCTTTCGTAACAACTTACAGGTCAAAAAAGACCGTCGGGAACATCAAGATGCCC
GGTATCCATGCCGTTGATCACCGCCTGGAAAGGTTAGAGGAAAGTGACAATGAAATGTTCGTAGTACAAC
GCGAACACGCAGTTGCCAAGTTCGCCGGGCTTGGTGGTGGGATGGACGAGCTGTACAAGTAACAACGTTG
CACCTGTGCCTTCTAGTTGCCAGCCATCTGTTGTTTGCCCCTCCCCCGTGCCTTCCTTGACCCTGGAAGG
TGCCACTCCCACTGTCCTTTCCTAATAAAATGAGGAAATTGCATCGCATTGTCTGAGTAGGTGTCATTCT
ATTCTGGGGGGTGGGGTGGGGCAGGACAGCAAGGGGGAGGATTGGGAAGACAATAGCAGGCATGCTGGGG
ATGCGGTGGGCTCTATGGCGCTCGCTGACTGCAGGTGCCCGTGTCTCAAAATCTCTGATGTTACATTGCA
CAAGATAAAAATATATCATCATGAACAATAAAACTGTCTGCTTACATAAACAGTAATACAAGGGGTGTTA
TGAGCCATATTCAACGGGAAACGTCGAGGCCGCGATTAAATTCCAACATGGATGCTGATTTATATGGGTA
TAAATGGGCTCGCGATAATGTCGGGCAATCAGGTGCGACAATCTATCGCTTGTATGGGAAGCCCGATGCG
CCAGAGTTGTTTCTGAAACATGGCAAAGGTAGCGTTGCCAATGATGTTACAGATGAGATGGTCAGACTAA
ACTGGCTGACGGAATTTATGCCTCTTCCGACCATCAAGCATTTTATCCGTACTCCTGGTGATGCATGGTT
ACTCACCACTGCGATCCCCGGAAAAACAGCATTCCAGGTATTAGAAGAATATCCTGATTCAGGTGAAAAT
ATTGTTGATGCGCTGGCAGTGTTCCTGCGCCGGTTGCATTCGATTCCTGTTTGTAATTGTCCTTTTAACA
GCGATCGCGTATTTCGTCTAGCTCAGGCGCAATCACGAATGAATAACGGTTTGGTTGATGCGAGTGATTT
TGATGACGAGCGTAATGGCTGGCCTGTTGAACAAGTCTGGAAAGAAATGCATAAACTTTTGCCATTCTCA
CCGGATTCAGTCGTCACTCATGGTGATTTCTCACTTGATAACCTTATTTTTGACGAGGGGAAATTAATAG
GTTGTATTGATGTTGGACGAGTCGGAATCGCAGACCGATACCAGGATCTTGCCATCCTATGGAACTGCCT
CGGTGAGTTTTCTCCTTCATTACAGAAACGGCTTTTTCAAAAATATGGTATTGATAATCCTGATATGAAT
AAATTGCAGTTTCATTTGATGCTCGATGAGTTTTTCTAATCAGAATTGGTTAATTGGTTGTAACATTATT
CAGATTGGGCCCCGTTCCACTGAGCGTCAGACCCCGTAGAAAAGATCAAAGGATCTTCTTGAGATCCTTT
TTTTCTGCGCGTAATCTGCTGCTTGCAAACAAAAAAACCACCGCTACCAGCGGTGGTTTGTTTGCCGGAT
CAAGAGCTACCAACTCTTTTTCCGAAGGTAACTGGCTTCAGCAGAGCGCAGATACCAAATACTGTTCTTC
TAGTGTAGCCGTAGTTAGGCCACCACTTCAAGAACTCTGTAGCACCGCCTACATACCTCGCTCTGCTAAT
CCTGTTACCAGTGGCTGCTGCCAGTGGCGATAAGTCGTGTCTTACCGGGTTGGACTCAAGACGATAGTTA
CCGGATAAGGCGCAGCGGTCGGGCTGAACGGGGGGTTCGTGCACACAGCCCAGCTTGGAGCGAACGACCT
ACACCGAACTGAGATACCTACAGCGTGAGCTATGAGAAAGCGCCACGCTTCCCGAAGGGAGAAAGGCGGA
CAGGTATCCGGTAAGCGGCAGGGTCGGAACAGGAGAGCGCACGAGGGAGCTTCCAGGGGGAAACGCCTGG
TATCTTTATAGTCCTGTCGGGTTTCGCCACCTCTGACTTGAGCGTCGATTTTTGTGATGCTCGTCAGGGG
GGCGGAGCCTATGGAAAAACGCCAGCAACGCGGCCTTTTTACGGTTCCTGGCCTTTTGCTGGCCTTTTGC
TCACATGTTCTTTCCTGCGTTATCCCCTGATTCTGTGGATAACCGTATTACCGCTAGCATGGATCTCGGG
GACGTCTAACTACTAAGCGAGAGTAGGGAACTGCCAGGCATCAAATAAAACGAAAGGCTCAGTCGGAAGA
CTGGGCCTTTCGTTTTATCTGTTGTTTGTCGGTGAACGCTCTCCTGAGTAGGACAAATCCGCCGGGAGCG
GATTTGAACGTTGTGAAGCAACGGCCCGGAGGGTGGCGGGCAGGACGCCCGCCATAAACTGCCAGGCATC
AAACTAAGCAGAAGGCCATCCTGACGGATGGCCTTTTTGCGTTTCT
